Addgene plasmid #90662: DYNLL2 A9.5 gRNA
Purpose: 3rd generation lentiviral gRNA plasmid targeting human DYNLL2
Depositing lab: Iain Cheeseman. Depositing organization: Whitehead Institute for Biomedical Research. Publication: Large-Scale Analysis of CRISPR/Cas9 Cell-Cycle Knockouts Reveals the Diversity of p53-Dependent Responses to Cell-Cycle Defects. McKinley KL, Cheeseman IM. Dev Cell. 2017 Feb 27;40(4):405-420.e2. doi: 10.1016/j.devcel.2017.01.012. Epub 2017 Feb 16. PubMed 28216383.
Backbone
  Vector backbone: pLenti-sgRNA
  Backbone manufacturer: Eric Lander & David Sabatini labs (Addgene plasmid #71409)
  Backbone size w/o insert (bp): 9151
  Vector type: Lentiviral, CRISPR
  Selectable markers: Puromycin
Growth in bacteria
  Bacterial resistance: Ampicillin, 100 μg/mL
  Growth temperature: 37°C
  Growth strain: NEB Stable
  Copy number: Unknown
Gene/Insert
  Gene/Insert name: DYNLL2 (Guide Designation A9.5) (alt name: pKMKO series)
  gRNA/shRNA sequence: CACCgTGCCGTTGACTGCGCCACGC
  Species: H. sapiens (human)
  Promoter: U6
  Cloning method: Restriction Enzyme; 5′ cloning site BsmBI (destroyed during cloning); 3′ cloning site BsmBI (destroyed during cloning)
  Sequencing primers: 5′ hU6-F (5'-GAGGGCCTATTTCCCATGATT-3'); 3′ EF1a-R (5'-CACGGCGACTACTGCACTTA-3')
Terms and licenses: Academic/Nonprofit Terms; Industry Terms: Not Available to Industry
Depositor comments: Please note that gRNA target sequence listed is not strictly the 20nt spacer sequence, but also contains the 5' BsmBI overhang. For more information about knockout human cell lines generated using this plasmid, please see http://cellcycleknockouts.wi.mit.edu/ .
How to cite: DYNLL2 A9.5 gRNA was a gift from Iain Cheeseman (Addgene plasmid # 90662 ; http://n2t.net/addgene:90662 ; RRID:Addgene_90662)
