[The description below was written by a language model from this plasmid's Addgene catalogue record and pLannotate feature annotations shown in this document.]
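Description:
DYNLL2 A9.5 gRNA is a third-generation lentiviral CRISPR guide plasmid built on the pLenti-sgRNA backbone, carrying a single guide RNA directed against human DYNLL2. The guide oligonucleotide was inserted between two BsmBI sites, both destroyed during cloning, so that the spacer sits directly downstream of the human U6 RNA polymerase III promoter and upstream of the S. pyogenes sgRNA scaffold (annotated as a tracrRNA fragment). The plasmid does not encode Cas9, so the nuclease must be provided separately in the target cells.

The transfer cassette has the usual third-generation architecture. An RSV promoter fused to a truncated HIV-1 5' LTR drives Tat-independent genomic RNA production. It is followed by the Ψ packaging signal with a gag fragment, the RRE for Rev-dependent nuclear export, and a cPPT/CTS element. A self-inactivating ΔU3 3' LTR closes the cassette, followed by an SV40 polyadenylation signal. Downstream of the guide unit, an EF-1α core promoter expresses puromycin N-acetyltransferase for selecting transduced mammalian cells, with a WPRE to enhance transcript expression. In bacteria the plasmid is maintained by a high-copy ColE1/pUC-type origin and ampicillin resistance. An f1 origin, an SV40 origin and lac/T3/T7 remnants are also carried over from the backbone.

The sequenced record is 7,302 nt, shorter than the 9,151 bp listed for the empty backbone. This would be consistent with loss of a stuffer fragment during BsmBI cloning, though the record does not state this. The plasmid belongs to a guide series used to generate knockout human cell lines for a large-scale analysis of cell-cycle gene knockouts and p53-dependent responses.
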