Features (pLannotate 1.2.2; 28 found; start..end, strand, type, name):
      1..35      +  rep_origin     RSF ori (fragment): Plasmids containing the RSF 1030 origin of replication can be propagated in E. coli cells that contain additional plasmids with compatible origins.
     37..129     +  CDS            lacI (fragment): lac repressor; lacI; The lac repressor binds to the lac operator to inhibit transcription in E. coli. This inhibition can be relieved by adding lactose or isopropyl-β-D-thiogalactopyranoside (IPTG).
    142..163     +  protein_bind   CAP binding site: CAP binding activates transcription in the presence of cAMP. E. coli catabolite activator protein
    178..208     +  promoter       lac promoter: promoter for the E. coli lac operon
    216..232     +  protein_bind   lac operator: The lac repressor binds to the lac operator to inhibit transcription in E. coli. This inhibition can be relieved by adding lactose or isopropyl-β-D-thiogalactopyranoside (IPTG). lac repressor encoded by lacI
    277..295     +  promoter       T3 promoter: promoter for bacteriophage T3 RNA polymerase
    323..549     +  promoter       RSV promoter: Rous sarcoma virus enhancer/promoter
    550..730     +  LTR            5' LTR (truncated): truncated 5' long terminal repeat (LTR) from HIV-1
    777..902     +  misc_feature   HIV-1 Ψ: packaging signal of human immunodeficiency virus type 1
    886..1249    +  CDS            HIV-1 gag (fragment): gag protein from human immunodeficiency virus 1; gag
   1395..1628    +  misc_feature   RRE: The Rev response element (RRE) of HIV-1 allows for Rev-dependent mRNA export from the nucleus to the cytoplasm.
   2005..2031    +  CDS            Rev (fragment): human immunodeficiency virus 1 (HIV-1) Rev protein; rev; enhances nuclear export of unspliced and incompletely spliced viral mRNAs
   2035..2275    +  promoter       U6 promoter: RNA polymerase III promoter for human U6 snRNA
   2323..2390    +  misc_RNA       tracrRNA (fragment): trans-activating CRISPR RNA for the Streptococcus pyogenes CRISPR/Cas9 system
   2439..2556    +  misc_feature   cPPT/CTS: central polypurine tract and central termination sequence of HIV-1
   2625..2836    +  promoter       EF-1α core promoter: core promoter for human elongation factor EF-1α
   2862..3461    +  CDS            PuroR (fragment): puromycin N-acetyltransferase; pac from Streptomyces; confers resistance to puromycin
   3477..4065    +  misc_feature   WPRE: woodchuck hepatitis virus posttranscriptional regulatory element
   4116..4135    +  misc_feature   cPPT/CTS (fragment): central polypurine tract and central termination sequence of HIV-1
   4137..4370    +  LTR            3' LTR (ΔU3): self-inactivating 3' long terminal repeat (LTR) from HIV-1
   4448..4569    +  polyA_signal   SV40 poly(A) signal: SV40 polyadenylation signal
   4609..4744    +  rep_origin     SV40 ori: SV40 origin of replication
   4765..4783    -  promoter       T7 promoter: promoter for bacteriophage T7 RNA polymerase
   4791..4946    +  CDS            lacZα (fragment): LacZα fragment of β-galactosidase; lacZ fragment
   4951..5379    +  rep_origin     f1 ori (sequence partly withheld): f1 bacteriophage origin of replication; arrow indicates direction of (+) strand synthesis
   5432..5536    +  promoter       AmpR promoter: bla
   5537..6397    +  CDS            AmpR: β-lactamase; bla; confers resistance to ampicillin, carbenicillin, and related antibiotics
   6568..7156    +  rep_origin     ori: high-copy-number ColE1/pMB1/pBR322/pUC origin of replication
>Addgene plasmid #90662 | DYNLL2 A9.5 gRNA | addgene full sequence | sequence record 183352 | Addgene NGS Result
CGAGCGCAGCGAGTCAGTGAGCGAGGAAGCGGAAGAGCGCCCAATACGCAAACCGCCTCTCCCCGCGCGT
TGGCCGATTCATTAATGCAGCTGGCACGACAGGTTTCCCGACTGGAAAGCGGGCAGTGAGCGCAACGCAA
TTAATGTGAGTTAGCTCACTCATTAGGCACCCCAGGCTTTACACTTTATGCTTCCGGCTCGTATGTTGTG
TGGAATTGTGAGCGGATAACAATTTCACACAGGAAACAGCTATGACCATGATTACGCCAAGCGCGCAATT
AACCCTCACTAAAGGGAACAAAAGCTGGAGCTGCAAGCTTAATGTAGTCTTATGCAATACTCTTGTAGTC
TTGCAACATGGTAACGATGAGTTAGCAACATGCCTTACAAGGAGAGAAAAAGCACCGTGCATGCCGATTG
GTGGAAGTAAGGTGGTACGATCGTGCCTTATTAGGAAGGCAACAGACGGGTCTGACATGGATTGGACGAA
CCACTGAATTGCCGCATTGCAGAGATATTGTATTTAAGTGCCTAGCTCGATACATAAACGGGTCTCTCTG
GTTAGACCAGATCTGAGCCTGGGAGCTCTCTGGCTAACTAGGGAACCCACTGCTTAAGCCTCAATAAAGC
TTGCCTTGAGTGCTTCAAGTAGTGTGTGCCCGTCTGTTGTGTGACTCTGGTAACTAGAGATCCCTCAGAC
CCTTTTAGTCAGTGTGGAAAATCTCTAGCAGTGGCGCCCGAACAGGGACTTGAAAGCGAAAGGGAAACCA
GAGGAGCTCTCTCGACGCAGGACTCGGCTTGCTGAAGCGCGCACGGCAAGAGGCGAGGGGCGGCGACTGG
TGAGTACGCCAAAAATTTTGACTAGCGGAGGCTAGAAGGAGAGAGATGGGTGCGAGAGCGTCAGTATTAA
GCGGGGGAGAATTAGATCGCGATGGGAAAAAATTCGGTTAAGGCCAGGGGGAAAGAAAAAATATAAATTA
AAACATATAGTATGGGCAAGCAGGGAGCTAGAACGATTCGCAGTTAATCCTGGCCTGTTAGAAACATCAG
AAGGCTGTAGACAAATACTGGGACAGCTACAACCATCCCTTCAGACAGGATCAGAAGAACTTAGATCATT
ATATAATACAGTAGCAACCCTCTATTGTGTGCATCAAAGGATAGAGATAAAAGACACCAAGGAAGCTTTA
GACAAGATAGAGGAAGAGCAAAACAAAAGTAAGACCACCGCACAGCAAGCGGCCGCTGATCTTCAGACCT
GGAGGAGGAGATATGAGGGACAATTGGAGAAGTGAATTATATAAATATAAAGTAGTAAAAATTGAACCAT
TAGGAGTAGCACCCACCAAGGCAAAGAGAAGAGTGGTGCAGAGAGAAAAAAGAGCAGTGGGAATAGGAGC
TTTGTTCCTTGGGTTCTTGGGAGCAGCAGGAAGCACTATGGGCGCAGCGTCAATGACGCTGACGGTACAG
GCCAGACAATTATTGTCTGGTATAGTGCAGCAGCAGAACAATTTGCTGAGGGCTATTGAGGCGCAACAGC
ATCTGTTGCAACTCACAGTCTGGGGCATCAAGCAGCTCCAGGCAAGAATCCTGGCTGTGGAAAGATACCT
AAAGGATCAACAGCTCCTGGGGATTTGGGGTTGCTCTGGAAAACTCATTTGCACCACTGCTGTGCCTTGG
AATGCTAGTTGGAGTAATAAATCTCTGGAACAGATTTGGAATCACACGACCTGGATGGAGTGGGACAGAG
AAATTAACAATTACACAAGCTTAATACACTCCTTAATTGAAGAATCGCAAAACCAGCAAGAAAAGAATGA
ACAAGAATTATTGGAATTAGATAAATGGGCAAGTTTGTGGAATTGGTTTAACATAACAAATTGGCTGTGG
TATATAAAATTATTCATAATGATAGTAGGAGGCTTGGTAGGTTTAAGAATAGTTTTTGCTGTACTTTCTA
TAGTGAATAGAGTTAGGCAGGGATATTCACCATTATCGTTTCAGACCCACCTCCCAACCCCGAGGGGACC
CAGAGAGGGCCTATTTCCCATGATTCCTTCATATTTGCATATACGATACAAGGCTGTTAGAGAGATAATT
AGAATTAATTTGACTGTAAACACAAAGATATTAGTACAAAATACGTGACGTAGAAAGTAATAATTTCTTG
GGTAGTTTGCAGTTTTAAAATTATGTTTTAAAATGGACTATCATATGCTTACCGTAACTTGAAAGTATTT
CGATTTCTTGGCTTTATATATCTTGTGGAAAGGACGAAACACCGTGCCGTTGACTGCGCCACGCGTTTAA
GAGCTATGCTGGAAACAGCATAGCAAGTTTAAATAAGGCTAGTCCGTTATCAACTTGAAAAAGTGGCACC
GAGTCGGTGCTTTTTTTGAATTCTAGATCTTGAGACAAATGGCAGTATTCATCCACAATTTTAAAAGAAA
AGGGGGGATTGGGGGGTACAGTGCAGGGGAAAGAATAGTAGACATAATAGCAACAGACATACAAACTAAA
GAATTACAAAAACAAATTACAAAAATTCAAAATTTTCGGGTTTATTACAGGGACAGCAGAGATCCACTTT
GGCGCCGGCTCGAGTGGCTCCGGTGCCCGTCAGTGGGCAGAGCGCACATCGCCCACAGTCCCCGAGAAGT
TGGGGGGAGGGGTCGGCAATTGAACCGGTGCCTAGAGAAGGTGGCGCGGGGTAAACTGGGAAAGTGATGT
CGTGTACTGGCTCCGCCTTTTTCCCGAGGGTGGGGGAGAACCGTATATAAGTGCAGTAGTCGCCGTGAAC
GTTCTTTTTCGCAACGGGTTTGCCGCCAGAACACAGGTGTCGTGACGCGGGATCCGCCACCATGACCGAG
TACAAGCCCACGGTGCGCCTCGCCACCCGCGACGACGTCCCCAGGGCCGTACGCACCCTCGCCGCCGCGT
TCGCCGACTACCCCGCCACGCGCCACACCGTCGATCCGGACCGCCACATCGAGCGGGTCACCGAGCTGCA
AGAACTCTTCCTCACGCGCGTCGGGCTCGACATCGGCAAGGTGTGGGTCGCGGACGACGGCGCCGCGGTG
GCGGTCTGGACCACGCCGGAGAGCGTCGAAGCGGGGGCGGTGTTCGCCGAGATCGGCCCGCGCATGGCCG
AGTTGAGCGGTTCCCGGCTGGCCGCGCAGCAACAGATGGAAGGCCTCCTGGCGCCGCACCGGCCCAAGGA
GCCCGCGTGGTTCCTGGCCACCGTCGGAGTCTCGCCCGACCACCAGGGCAAGGGTCTGGGCAGCGCCGTC
GTGCTCCCCGGAGTGGAGGCGGCCGAGCGCGCCGGGGTGCCCGCCTTCCTGGAGACCTCCGCGCCCCGCA
ACCTCCCCTTCTACGAGCGGCTCGGCTTCACCGTCACCGCCGACGTCGAGGTGCCCGAAGGACCGCGCAC
CTGGTGCATGACCCGCAAGCCCGGTGCCTGAACGCGTTAAGTCGACAATCAACCTCTGGATTACAAAATT
TGTGAAAGATTGACTGGTATTCTTAACTATGTTGCTCCTTTTACGCTATGTGGATACGCTGCTTTAATGC
CTTTGTATCATGCTATTGCTTCCCGTATGGCTTTCATTTTCTCCTCCTTGTATAAATCCTGGTTGCTGTC
TCTTTATGAGGAGTTGTGGCCCGTTGTCAGGCAACGTGGCGTGGTGTGCACTGTGTTTGCTGACGCAACC
CCCACTGGTTGGGGCATTGCCACCACCTGTCAGCTCCTTTCCGGGACTTTCGCTTTCCCCCTCCCTATTG
CCACGGCGGAACTCATCGCCGCCTGCCTTGCCCGCTGCTGGACAGGGGCTCGGCTGTTGGGCACTGACAA
TTCCGTGGTGTTGTCGGGGAAATCATCGTCCTTTCCTTGGCTGCTCGCCTGTGTTGCCACCTGGATTCTG
CGCGGGACGTCCTTCTGCTACGTCCCTTCGGCCCTCAATCCAGCGGACCTTCCTTCCCGCGGCCTGCTGC
CGGCTCTGCGGCCTCTTCCGCGTCTTCGCCTTCGCCCTCAGACGAGTCGGATCTCCCTTTGGGCCGCCTC
CCCGCGTCGACTTTAAGACCAATGACTTACAAGGCAGCTGTAGATCTTAGCCACTTTTTAAAAGAAAAGG
GGGGACTGGAAGGGCTAATTCACTCCCAACGAAGACAAGATCTGCTTTTTGCTTGTACTGGGTCTCTCTG
GTTAGACCAGATCTGAGCCTGGGAGCTCTCTGGCTAACTAGGGAACCCACTGCTTAAGCCTCAATAAAGC
TTGCCTTGAGTGCTTCAAGTAGTGTGTGCCCGTCTGTTGTGTGACTCTGGTAACTAGAGATCCCTCAGAC
CCTTTTAGTCAGTGTGGAAAATCTCTAGCAGTACGTATAGTAGTTCATGTCATCTTATTATTCAGTATTT
ATAACTTGCAAAGAAATGAATATCAGAGAGTGAGAGGAACTTGTTTATTGCAGCTTATAATGGTTACAAA
TAAAGCAATAGCATCACAAATTTCACAAATAAAGCATTTTTTTCACTGCATTCTAGTTGTGGTTTGTCCA
AACTCATCAATGTATCTTATCATGTCTGGCTCTAGCTATCCCGCCCCTAACTCCGCCCATCCCGCCCCTA
ACTCCGCCCAGTTCCGCCCATTCTCCGCCCCATGGCTGACTAATTTTTTTTATTTATGCAGAGGCCGAGG
CCGCCTCGGCCTCTGAGCTATTCCAGAAGTAGTGAGGAGGCTTTTTTGGAGGCCTAGGGACGTACCCAAT
TCGCCCTATAGTGAGTCGTATTACGCGCGCTCACTGGCCGTCGTTTTACAACGTCGTGACTGGGAAAACC
CTGGCGTTACCCAACTTAATCGCCTTGCAGCACATCCCCCTTTCGCCAGCTGGCGTAATAGCGAAGAGGC
CCGCACCGATCGCCCTTCCCAACAGTTGCGCAGCCTGAATGGCGAATGGG
[124 nt withheld, positions 4951-5074]
C
[91 nt withheld, positions 5076-5166]
A
[49 nt withheld, positions 5168-5216]
CCTTTGACGTTGGAGTCCACGTTCTTT
[37 nt withheld, positions 5244-5280]
ACCCTATCTCGGTCTATTCTTTTGATTTATAAGGGATTTTGCCGATTTCGGCCTATTGGTTAAAAAATGA
GCTGATTTAACAAAAATTTAACGCGAATTTTAACAAAATATTAACGCTTACAATTTAGGTGGCACTTTTC
GGGGAAATGTGCGCGGAACCCCTATTTGTTTATTTTTCTAAATACATTCAAATATGTATCCGCTCATGAG
ACAATAACCCTGATAAATGCTTCAATAATATTGAAAAAGGAAGAGTATGAGTATTCAACATTTCCGTGTC
GCCCTTATTCCCTTTTTTGCGGCATTTTGCCTTCCTGTTTTTGCTCACCCAGAAACGCTGGTGAAAGTAA
AAGATGCTGAAGATCAGTTGGGTGCACGAGTGGGTTACATCGAACTGGATCTCAACAGCGGTAAGATCCT
TGAGAGTTTTCGCCCCGAAGAACGTTTTCCAATGATGAGCACTTTTAAAGTTCTGCTATGTGGCGCGGTA
TTATCCCGTATTGACGCCGGGCAAGAGCAACTCGGTCGCCGCATACACTATTCTCAGAATGACTTGGTTG
AGTACTCACCAGTCACAGAAAAGCATCTTACGGATGGCATGACAGTAAGAGAATTATGCAGTGCTGCCAT
AACCATGAGTGATAACACTGCGGCCAACTTACTTCTGACAACGATCGGAGGACCGAAGGAGCTAACCGCT
TTTTTGCACAACATGGGGGATCATGTAACTCGCCTTGATCGTTGGGAACCGGAGCTGAATGAAGCCATAC
CAAACGACGAGCGTGACACCACGATGCCTGTAGCAATGGCAACAACGTTGCGCAAACTATTAACTGGCGA
ACTACTTACTCTAGCTTCCCGGCAACAATTAATAGACTGGATGGAGGCGGATAAAGTTGCAGGACCACTT
CTGCGCTCGGCCCTTCCGGCTGGCTGGTTTATTGCTGATAAATCTGGAGCCGGTGAGCGTGGGTCTCGCG
GTATCATTGCAGCACTGGGGCCAGATGGTAAGCCCTCCCGTATCGTAGTTATCTACACGACGGGGAGTCA
GGCAACTATGGATGAACGAAATAGACAGATCGCTGAGATAGGTGCCTCACTGATTAAGCATTGGTAACTG
TCAGACCAAGTTTACTCATATATACTTTAGATTGATTTAAAACTTCATTTTTAATTTAAAAGGATCTAGG
TGAAGATCCTTTTTGATAATCTCATGACCAAAATCCCTTAACGTGAGTTTTCGTTCCACTGAGCGTCAGA
CCCCGTAGAAAAGATCAAAGGATCTTCTTGAGATCCTTTTTTTCTGCGCGTAATCTGCTGCTTGCAAACA
AAAAAACCACCGCTACCAGCGGTGGTTTGTTTGCCGGATCAAGAGCTACCAACTCTTTTTCCGAAGGTAA
CTGGCTTCAGCAGAGCGCAGATACCAAATACTGTTCTTCTAGTGTAGCCGTAGTTAGGCCACCACTTCAA
GAACTCTGTAGCACCGCCTACATACCTCGCTCTGCTAATCCTGTTACCAGTGGCTGCTGCCAGTGGCGAT
AAGTCGTGTCTTACCGGGTTGGACTCAAGACGATAGTTACCGGATAAGGCGCAGCGGTCGGGCTGAACGG
GGGGTTCGTGCACACAGCCCAGCTTGGAGCGAACGACCTACACCGAACTGAGATACCTACAGCGTGAGCT
ATGAGAAAGCGCCACGCTTCCCGAAGGGAGAAAGGCGGACAGGTATCCGGTAAGCGGCAGGGTCGGAACA
GGAGAGCGCACGAGGGAGCTTCCAGGGGGAAACGCCTGGTATCTTTATAGTCCTGTCGGGTTTCGCCACC
TCTGACTTGAGCGTCGATTTTTGTGATGCTCGTCAGGGGGGCGGAGCCTATGGAAAAACGCCAGCAACGC
GGCCTTTTTACGGTTCCTGGCCTTTTGCTGGCCTTTTGCTCACATGTTCTTTCCTGCGTTATCCCCTGAT
TCTGTGGATAACCGTATTACCGCCTTTGAGTGAGCTGATACCGCTCGCCGCAGCCGAACGAC
